Addgene plasmid #47983: pAGM1311
Purpose: (Empty Backbone)
Depositing lab: Sylvestre Marillonnet. Depositing organization: Leibniz Institute of Plant Biochemistry (IPB). Publication: A modular cloning system for standardized assembly of multigene constructs. Weber E, Engler C, Gruetzner R, Werner S, Marillonnet S. PLoS One. 2011 Feb 18;6(2):e16765. doi: 10.1371/journal.pone.0016765. PubMed 21364738.
Backbone
  Vector backbone: pUC19-derived
  Backbone manufacturer: self-made
  Backbone size (bp): 2033
  Vector type: Unspecified
  Selectable markers: LacZ alpha
Growth in bacteria
  Bacterial resistance: Kanamycin, 50 μg/mL
  Growth temperature: 37°C
  Growth strain: DH10B
  Copy number: High Copy
Gene/Insert
  Gene/Insert name: None
Terms and licenses: Academic/Nonprofit Terms; Industry Terms: Not Available to Industry
Depositor comments: level -1 cloning vector
How to cite: pAGM1311 was a gift from Sylvestre Marillonnet (Addgene plasmid # 47983 ; http://n2t.net/addgene:47983 ; RRID:Addgene_47983)
