[The description below was written by a language model from this plasmid's Addgene catalogue record and pLannotate feature annotations shown in this document.]
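Description:
pAGM1311 is an empty, pUC19-derived cloning vector from a modular cloning (MoClo) system designed for standardized, hierarchical assembly of multigene constructs. The depositor describes it as a "level -1" cloning vector, meaning it sits below the basic-part level of the hierarchy. Vectors at this tier are generally used to capture sub-fragments of a part before they are joined into a complete module. The record lists no insert, and the vector type is unspecified. The full sequence is 2,621 nt, against a stated backbone size of 2,033 bp.

The plasmid is propagated in E. coli from a high-copy ColE1/pUC-type origin of replication. Selection is with kanamycin, conferred by an aphA aminoglycoside phosphotransferase gene of Enterococcus faecalis origin that lies directly downstream of the AmpR (bla) promoter. A fragment of the pBR322 bom region and short lacI remnants are also annotated, presumably leftovers of the parental backbone.

The cloning region is a lacZα cassette made up of a CAP binding site, lac promoter, lac operator, the pUC18/19 multiple cloning site and a lacZα fragment. The record lists LacZ alpha as the selectable marker, which points to blue/white screening: in a suitable α-complementing host, colonies carrying the intact cassette turn blue on a chromogenic substrate, while replacement or disruption of lacZα by a cloned fragment gives white colonies. The feature table does not annotate the type IIS restriction sites that Golden Gate-style assembly relies on, so their identity and positions cannot be stated from this record.
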