Features (pLannotate 1.2.2; 11 found; start..end, strand, type, name):
     18..60      +  CDS            lacI (fragment): lac repressor; lacI; The lac repressor binds to the lac operator to inhibit transcription in E. coli. This inhibition can be relieved by adding lactose or isopropyl-β-D-thiogalactopyranoside (IPTG).
     73..94      +  protein_bind   CAP binding site: CAP binding activates transcription in the presence of cAMP. E. coli catabolite activator protein
    109..139     +  promoter       lac promoter: promoter for the E. coli lac operon
    147..163     +  protein_bind   lac operator: The lac repressor binds to the lac operator to inhibit transcription in E. coli. This inhibition can be relieved by adding lactose or isopropyl-β-D-thiogalactopyranoside (IPTG). lac repressor encoded by lacI
    200..256     -  misc_feature   MCS: pUC18/19 multiple cloning site
    253..410     +  CDS            lacZα (fragment): LacZα fragment of β-galactosidase; lacZ fragment
    416..515     -  misc_feature   bom (fragment): basis of mobility region from pBR322
    725..829     +  promoter       AmpR promoter: bla
    830..1621    +  CDS            aphA: KKA3_ENTFL - Experimental evidence at protein level: Swiss-Prot protein existence level 1. Resistance to kanamycin and structurally-related aminoglycosides, including amikacin. From Enterococcus faecalis (Streptococcus faecalis).
   1795..2383    +  rep_origin     ori: high-copy-number ColE1/pMB1/pBR322/pUC origin of replication
   2566..2615    +  CDS            lacI (fragment): lac repressor; lacI; The lac repressor binds to the lac operator to inhibit transcription in E. coli. This inhibition can be relieved by adding lactose or isopropyl-β-D-thiogalactopyranoside (IPTG).
>Addgene plasmid #47983 | pAGM1311 | depositor full sequence | sequence record 68983 | Full Sequence
GTGAAGACATAGAGACCGCAGCTGGCACGACAGGTTTCCCGACTGGAAAGCGGGCAGTGAGCGCAACGCA
ATTAATGTGAGTTAGCTCACTCATTAGGCACCCCAGGCTTTACACTTTATGCTTCCGGCTCGTATGTTGT
GTGGAATTGTGAGCGGATAACAATTTCACACAGGAAACAGCTATGACCATGATTACGCCAAGCTTGCATG
CCTGCAGGTCGACTCTAGAGGATCCCCGGGTACCGAGCTCGAATTCACTGGCCGTCGTTTTACAACGTCG
TGACTGGGAAAACCCTGGCGTTACCCAACTTAATCGCCTTGCAGCACATCCCCCTTTCGCCAGCTGGCGT
AATAGCGAAGAGGCCCGCACCGATCGCCCTTCCCAACAGTTGCGCAGCCTGAATGGCGAATGGCGCCTGA
TGCGGTATTTTCTCCTTACGCATCTGTGCGGTATTTCACACCGCATATGGTGCACTCTCAGTACAATCTG
CTCTGATGCCGCATAGTTAAGCCAGCCCCGACACCCGCCAACACCCGCTGACGCGCCCTGACGGGCTTGT
CTGCTCCCGGCATCCGCTTACAGACAAGCTGTGACGGTCTCATTGTCTTCACGAAGTGGCTCTTCAGTGG
ACGAAAGGGCCTCGTGATACGCCTATTTTTATAGGTTAATGTCATGATAATAATGGTTTCTTAGACGTCA
GGTGGCACTTTTCGGGGAAATGTGCGCGGAACCCCTATTTGTTTATTTTTCTAAATACATTCAAATATGT
ATCCGCTCATGAGACAATAACCCTGATAAATGCTTCAATAATATTGAAAAAGGAAGAGTATGGCTAAAAT
GAGAATATCACCGGAATTGAAAAAACTGATCGAAAAATACCGCTGCGTAAAAGATACGGAAGGAATGTCT
CCTGCTAAGGTATATAAGCTGGTGGGAGAAAATGAAAACCTATATTTAAAAATGACGGACAGCCGGTATA
AAGGGACCACCTATGATGTGGAACGGGAAAAGGACATGATGCTATGGCTGGAAGGAAAGCTGCCTGTTCC
AAAGGTCCTGCACTTTGAACGGCATGATGGCTGGAGCAATCTGCTCATGAGTGAGGCCGATGGCGTCCTT
TGCTCGGAAGAGTATGAAGATGAACAAAGCCCTGAAAAGATTATCGAGCTGTATGCGGAGTGCATCAGGC
TCTTTCACTCCATCGACATATCGGATTGTCCCTATACGAATAGCTTAGACAGCCGCTTAGCCGAATTGGA
TTACTTACTGAATAACGATCTGGCCGATGTGGATTGCGAAAACTGGGAAGAGGACACTCCATTTAAAGAT
CCGCGCGAGCTGTATGATTTTTTAAAGACGGAAAAGCCCGAAGAGGAACTTGTCTTTTCCCACGGCGACC
TGGGAGACAGCAACATCTTTGTGAAAGATGGCAAAGTAAGTGGCTTTATTGATCTTGGGAGAAGCGGCAG
GGCGGACAAGTGGTATGACATTGCCTTCTGCGTCCGGTCGATCAGGGAGGATATCGGGGAAGAACAGTAT
GTCGAGCTATTTTTTGACTTACTGGGGATCAAGCCTGATTGGGAGAAAATAAAATATTATATTTTACTGG
ATGAATTGTTTTAGCTGTCAGACCAAGTTTACTCATATATACTTTAGATTGATTTAAAACTTCATTTTTA
ATTTAAAAGGATCTAGGTGAAGATCCTTTTTGATAATCTCATGACCAAAATCCCTTAACGTGAGTTTTCG
TTCCACTGAGCGTCAGACCCCGTAGAAAAGATCAAAGGATCTTCTTGAGATCCTTTTTTTCTGCGCGTAA
TCTGCTGCTTGCAAACAAAAAAACCACCGCTACCAGCGGTGGTTTGTTTGCCGGATCAAGAGCTACCAAC
TCTTTTTCCGAAGGTAACTGGCTTCAGCAGAGCGCAGATACCAAATACTGTCCTTCTAGTGTAGCCGTAG
TTAGGCCACCACTTCAAGAACTCTGTAGCACCGCCTACATACCTCGCTCTGCTAATCCTGTTACCAGTGG
CTGCTGCCAGTGGCGATAAGTCGTGTCTTACCGGGTTGGACTCAAGACGATAGTTACCGGATAAGGCGCA
GCGGTCGGGCTGAACGGGGGGTTCGTGCACACAGCCCAGCTTGGAGCGAACGACCTACACCGAACTGAGA
TACCTACAGCGTGAGCTATGAGAAAGCGCCACGCTTCCCGAAGGGAGAAAGGCGGACAGGTATCCGGTAA
GCGGCAGGGTCGGAACAGGAGAGCGCACGAGGGAGCTTCCAGGGGGAAACGCCTGGTATCTTTATAGTCC
TGTCGGGTTTCGCCACCTCTGACTTGAGCGTCGATTTTTGTGATGCTCGTCAGGGGGGCGGAGCCTATGG
AAAAACGCCAGCAACGCGGCCTTTTTACGGTTCCTGGCCTTTTGCTGGCCTTTTGCTCACATGTTCTTTC
CTGCGTTATCCCCTGATTCTGTGGATAACCGTATTACCGCCTTTGAGTGAGCTGATACCGCTCGCCGCAG
CCGAACGACCGAGCGCAGCGAGTCAGTGAGCGAGGAAGCGGAAGAGCGCCCAATACGCAAACCGCCTCTC
CCCGCGCGTTGGCCGATTCATTAATCACTCT
