>Addgene plasmid #47983 | pAGM1311 | addgene partial sequence | sequence record 70634 | MoCloF 5'-agcgaggaagcggaagagcg-3'
AACCGCCTCTCCCCGCGCGTTGGCCGATTCATTAATCACTCTGTGAAGACATAGAGACCGCAGCTGGCAC
GACAGGTTTCCCGACTGGAAAGCGGGCAGTGAGCGCAACGCAATTAATGTGAGTTAGCTCACTCATTAGG
CACCCCAGGCTTTACACTTTATGCTTCCGGCTCGTATGTTGTGTGGAATTGTGAGCGGATAACAATTTCA
CACAGGAAACAGCTATGACCATGATTACGCCAAGCTTGCATGCCTGCAGGTCGACTCTAGAGGATCCCCG
GGTACCGAGCTCGAATTCACTGGCCGTCGTTTTACAACGTCGTGACTGGGAAAACCCTGGCGTTACCCAA
CTTAATCGCCTTGCAGCACATCCCCCTTTCGCCAGCTGGCGTAATAGCGAAGAGGCCCGCACCGATCGCC
CTTCCCAACAGTTGCGCAGCCTGAATGGCGAATGGCGCCTGATGCGGTATTTTCTCCTTACGCATCTGTG
CGGTATTTCACACCGCATATGGTGCACTCTCAGTACAATCTGCTCTGATGCCGCATAGTTAAGCCAGCCC
CGACACCCGCCAACACCCGCTGACGCGCCCTGACGGGCTTGTCTGCTCCCGGCATCCGCTTACAGACAAG
CTGTGACGGTCTCATTGTCTTCACGAAGTGGCTCTTCAGTGGACGAAAGGGCCTCGTGATACGCCTATTT
TTATAGGTTAATGTCATGATAATAATGGTTTCTTAGACGTCAGGTGGCACTTTTCGGGGAAATGTGCGCG
GAACCCCTATTTGTTTATTTTTCTAAATACATTCAAATATGTATCCGCTCATGAGACAATAACCCTGATA
AATGCTTCAATAATATTGAAAAAGGAAGAGTATGGCTAAAATGAGAATATCACCGGAATTGAAAAAACTG
ATCGAAAAATACCGCTGCGTAAAAGATACGGAAGGAATGTCTCCTGCTAAGGTATATAAGCTGGTGGGAG
AAAATGAAAACCTATATTTAAAAATGACGGACAGCCGGTATAAAGGGACCACCTATGATGTGGAACGGGA
AAAGGACATGATGCTATGGCTGGAAGGAAAGCTGCCTGTTCC
